Addgene plasmid #171515: pX330A-T#1
Purpose: deletion of a genomic locus in T(Brachyury) gene
Depositing lab: Hans Schöler. Depositing organization: Max Planck Institute for Molecular Biomedicine. Publication: Residual pluripotency is required for inductive germ cell segregation. Aramaki S, Kagiwada S, Wu G, Obridge D, Adachi K, Kutejova E, Lickert H, Hubner K, Scholer HR. EMBO Rep. 2021 Aug 4;22(8):e52553. doi: 10.15252/embr.202152553. Epub 2021 Jun 22. PubMed 34156139.
Backbone
  Vector backbone: px330A
  Vector type: Mammalian Expression, CRISPR
Growth in bacteria
  Bacterial resistance: Ampicillin, 100 μg/mL
  Growth temperature: 37°C
  Growth strain: DH5alpha
  Copy number: High Copy
Gene/Insert
  Gene/Insert name: T (alt name: Brachyury)
  gRNA/shRNA sequence: TCCCGATCTCGGTGCTCCTT
  Species: M. musculus (mouse)
  Entrez Gene: T (a.k.a. Bra, D17Mit170, Low, Lr, T1, Tbxt, Tl2, Tl3, cou, me75)
  Cloning method: Restriction Enzyme; 5′ cloning site unknown (unknown if destroyed); 3′ cloning site unknown (unknown if destroyed)
  Sequencing primers: 5′ unknown
Terms and licenses: Academic/Nonprofit Terms; Industry Terms: Not Available to Industry
How to cite: pX330A-T#1 was a gift from Hans Schöler (Addgene plasmid # 171515 ; http://n2t.net/addgene:171515 ; RRID:Addgene_171515)
