[The description below was written by a language model from this plasmid's Addgene catalogue record and pLannotate feature annotations shown in this document.]
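Description:
pX330A-T#1 is a mammalian-expression CRISPR plasmid built on the pX330A backbone that delivers Streptococcus pyogenes Cas9 together with a guide RNA directed against the mouse T (Brachyury, Tbxt) gene. It is maintained in E. coli as a high-copy plasmid through a ColE1/pUC-type origin and selected with ampicillin via the β-lactamase gene; an f1 phage origin and short remnants of pBR322 rop and bom sequences are also annotated in the backbone.

The roughly 10.9 kb sequence carries three mammalian expression units. A human U6 RNA polymerase III promoter drives the guide RNA, with the T-targeting spacer placed ahead of the SpCas9 gRNA scaffold; a second, partial scaffold fragment lies just downstream. Cas9 is transcribed from a hybrid promoter made of the CMV enhancer, the chicken β-actin promoter and a hybrid intron. The annotated N- and C-terminal Cas9 portions are directly adjacent, consistent with one continuous coding sequence, and are followed by a nucleoplasmin nuclear localization signal and a bGH polyadenylation signal. An AAV2 inverted terminal repeat sits next to this cassette. The third unit uses an EF-1α core promoter with an HTLV-1 LTR fragment to drive CopGFP and, downstream of it, puromycin N-acetyltransferase, ending in a WPRE fragment and an SV40 poly(A) signal. This should allow transfected cells to be identified by fluorescence or enriched with puromycin, although the record does not state how the two coding sequences are linked.

The stated purpose is deletion of a genomic locus in T. The "#1" in the name suggests it is one of a set of guide plasmids, but the record does not describe a partner construct.
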