Features (pLannotate 1.2.2; 24 found; start..end, strand, type, name):
    127..412     -  enhancer       CMV enhancer: human cytomegalovirus immediate early enhancer; contains an 18-bp deletion relative to the standard CMV enhancer
    459..502     -  misc_RNA       gRNA scaffold (fragment): guide RNA scaffold for the Streptococcus pyogenes CRISPR/Cas9 system
    509..584     -  misc_RNA       gRNA scaffold: guide RNA scaffold for the Streptococcus pyogenes CRISPR/Cas9 system
    614..854     -  promoter       U6 promoter: RNA polymerase III promoter for human U6 snRNA
    916..1504    -  rep_origin     ori: high-copy-number ColE1/pMB1/pBR322/pUC origin of replication
   1675..2535    -  CDS            AmpR: β-lactamase; bla; confers resistance to ampicillin, carbenicillin, and related antibiotics
   2536..2640    -  promoter       AmpR promoter: bla
   2735..2770    +  CDS            rop (fragment): Rop protein, which maintains plasmids at low copy number; rop
   2872..2921    +  misc_feature   bom (fragment): basis of mobility region from pBR322
   2922..3377    -  rep_origin     f1 ori (sequence partly withheld): f1 bacteriophage origin of replication; arrow indicates direction of (+) strand synthesis
   3396..3447    +  misc_feature   bom (fragment): basis of mobility region from pBR322
   3528..3649    -  polyA_signal   SV40 poly(A) signal: SV40 polyadenylation signal
   3658..3764    -  misc_feature   WPRE (fragment): woodchuck hepatitis virus posttranscriptional regulatory element
   3765..4364    -  CDS            PuroR: puromycin N-acetyltransferase; pac from Streptomyces alboniger; confers resistance to puromycin
   4488..5152    -  CDS            CopGFP (fragment): green fluorescent protein 2 from Pontellina plumata, also known as ppluGFP2 (Shagin et al., 2004)
   5209..5477    -  LTR            5' LTR (truncated): truncated 5' long terminal repeat (LTR) from human T-cell leukemia virus (HTLV) type 1
   5490..5701    -  promoter       EF-1α core promoter: core promoter for human elongation factor EF-1α
   5846..5986    -  repeat_region  AAV2 ITR: inverted terminal repeat of adeno-associated virus serotype 2 inverted
   6091..6202    -  polyA_signal   bGH poly(A) signal: bovine growth hormone polyadenylation signal
   6236..6283    -  CDS            nucleoplasmin NLS: bipartite nuclear localization signal from nucleoplasmin
   6284..8782    -  CDS            Cas9(C): C-terminal portion of Streptococcus pyogenes Cas9 (Zetsche et al., 2015)
   8783..10384   -  CDS            Cas9(N): N-terminal portion of Streptococcus pyogenes Cas9 (Zetsche et al., 2015)
  10522..10749   -  intron         hybrid intron: hybrid between chicken β-actin (CBA) and minute virus of mice (MMV) introns (Gray et al., 2011)
  10750..125     -  promoter       chicken β-actin promoter (across the origin): No description available
>Addgene plasmid #171515 | pX330A-T#1 | addgene full sequence | sequence record 337689 | Addgene NGS Result
CCCCCCCCCCCCCCCCCCCGCCCCCATCGCTGCACAAAATAATTAAAAAATAAATAAATACAAAATTGGG
GGTGGGGAGGGGGGGGAGATGGGGAGAGTGAAGCAGAACGTGGGGCTCACCTCGACCATGGTAATAGCGA
TGACTAATACGTAGATGTACTGCCAAGTAGGAAAGTCCCATAAGGTCATGTACTGGGCACAATGCCAGGC
GGGCCATTTACCGTCATTGACGTCAATAGGGGGCGTACTTGGCATATGATACACTTGATGTACTGCCAAG
TGGGCAGTTTACCGTAAATACTCCACCCATTGACGTCAATGGAAAGTCCCTATTGGCGTTACTATTGACG
TCAATGGGCGGGGGTCGTTGGGCGGTCAGCCAGGCGGGCCATTTACCGTAAGTTATGTAACGGGTACCTC
TAGAGCCATTTGTCTGCAGAATTGGCGCACGCGCTAAAAACGGACTAGCCTTATTTTAACTTGCTATTTC
TAGCTCTAAAACAAAAAAGCACCGACTCGGTGCCACTTTTTCAAGTTGATAACGGACTAGCCTTATTTTA
ACTTGCTATTTCTAGCTCTAAAACAAGGAGCACCGAGATCGGGACGGTGTTTCGTCCTTTCCACAAGATA
TATAAAGCCAAGAAATCGAAATACTTTCAAGTTACGGTAAGCATATGATAGTCCATTTTAAAACATAATT
TTAAAACTGCAAACTACCCAAGAAATTATTACTTTCTACGTCACGTATTTTGTACTAATATCTTTGTGTT
TACAGTCAAATTAATTCCAATTATCTCTCTAACAGCCTTGTATCGTATATGCAAATATGAAGGAATCATG
GGAAATAGGCCCTCACATGTGAGCAAAAGGCCAGCAAAAGGCCAGGAACCGTAAAAAGGCCGCGTTGCTG
GCGTTTTTCCATAGGCTCCGCCCCCCTGACGAGCATCACAAAAATCGACGCTCAAGTCAGAGGTGGCGAA
ACCCGACAGGACTATAAAGATACCAGGCGTTTCCCCCTGGAAGCTCCCTCGTGCGCTCTCCTGTTCCGAC
CCTGCCGCTTACCGGATACCTGTCCGCCTTTCTCCCTTCGGGAAGCGTGGCGCTTTCTCATAGCTCACGC
TGTAGGTATCTCAGTTCGGTGTAGGTCGTTCGCTCCAAGCTGGGCTGTGTGCACGAACCCCCCGTTCAGC
CCGACCGCTGCGCCTTATCCGGTAACTATCGTCTTGAGTCCAACCCGGTAAGACACGACTTATCGCCACT
GGCAGCAGCCACTGGTAACAGGATTAGCAGAGCGAGGTATGTAGGCGGTGCTACAGAGTTCTTGAAGTGG
TGGCCTAACTACGGCTACACTAGAAGAACAGTATTTGGTATCTGCGCTCTGCTGAAGCCAGTTACCTTCG
GAAAAAGAGTTGGTAGCTCTTGATCCGGCAAACAAACCACCGCTGGTAGCGGTGGTTTTTTTGTTTGCAA
GCAGCAGATTACGCGCAGAAAAAAAGGATCTCAAGAAGATCCTTTGATCTTTTCTACGGGGTCTGACGCT
CAGTGGAACGAAAACTCACGTTAAGGGATTTTGGTCATGAGATTATCAAAAAGGATCTTCACCTAGATCC
TTTTAAATTAAAAATGAAGTTTTAAATCAATCTAAAGTATATATGAGTAAACTTGGTCTGACAGTTACCA
ATGCTTAATCAGTGAGGCACCTATCTCAGCGATCTGTCTATTTCGTTCATCCATAGTTGCCTGACTCCCC
GTCGTGTAGATAACTACGATACGGGAGGGCTTACCATCTGGCCCCAGTGCTGCAATGATACCGCGGCTTC
CACGCTCACCGGCTCCAGATTTATCAGCAATAAACCAGCCAGCCGGAAGGGCCGAGCGCAGAAGTGGTCC
TGCAACTTTATCCGCCTCCATCCAGTCTATTAATTGTTGCCGGGAAGCTAGAGTAAGTAGTTCGCCAGTT
AATAGTTTGCGCAACGTTGTTGCCATTGCTACAGGCATCGTGGTGTCACGCTCGTCGTTTGGTATGGCTT
CATTCAGCTCCGGTTCCCAACGATCAAGGCGAGTTACATGATCCCCCATGTTGTGCAAAAAAGCGGTTAG
CTCCTTCGGTCCTCCGATCGTTGTCAGAAGTAAGTTGGCCGCAGTGTTATCACTCATGGTTATGGCAGCA
CTGCATAATTCTCTTACTGTCATGCCATCCGTAAGATGCTTTTCTGTGACTGGTGAGTACTCAACCAAGT
CATTCTGAGAATAGTGTATGCGGCGACCGAGTTGCTCTTGCCCGGCGTCAATACGGGATAATACCGCGCC
ACATAGCAGAACTTTAAAAGTGCTCATCATTGGAAAACGTTCTTCGGGGCGAAAACTCTCAAGGATCTTA
CCGCTGTTGAGATCCAGTTCGATGTAACCCACTCGTGCACCCAACTGATCTTCAGCATCTTTTACTTTCA
CCAGCGTTTCTGGGTGAGCAAAAACAGGAAGGCAAAATGCCGCAAAAAAGGGAATAAGGGCGACACGGAA
ATGTTGAATACTCATACTCTTCCTTTTTCAATATTATTGAAGCATTTATCAGGGTTATTGTCTCATGAGC
GGATACATATTTGAATGTATTTAGAAAAATAAACAAATAGGGGTTCCGCGCACATTTCCCCGAAAAGTGC
CACCTGACGTCTAAGAAACCATTATTATCATGACATTAACCTATAAAAATAGGCGTATCACGAGGCCCTT
TCGTCTCGCGCGTTTCGGTGATGACGGTGAAAACCTCTGACACATGCAGCTCCCGGAGACGGTCACAGCT
TGTCTGTAAGCGGATGCCGGGAGCAGACAAGCCCGTCAGGGCGCGTCAGCGGGTGTTGGCGGGTGTCGGG
GCTGGCTTAACTATGCGGCATCAGAGCAGATTGTACTGAGAGTGCACCATAAAATTGTAAACGTTAATAT
TTTGTTAAAATTCGCGTTAAATTTTTGTTAAATCAGCTCATTTTTTAACCAATAGACCGAAATCGGCAAA
ATCCCTTATAAATCAAAAGAATAGCCCGAGATAGAGT
[37 nt withheld, positions 3048-3084]
AAAGAACGTGGACTCCAACGTCAAAGG
[141 nt withheld, positions 3112-3252]
G
[46 nt withheld, positions 3254-3299]
A
[95 nt withheld, positions 3301-3395]
TATGCGGTGTGAAATACCGCACAGATGCGTAAGGAGAAAATACCGCATCAGGCGCCCCTGCAGGCCCGGA
AGGGAGACCAGATGAGCTTCTGATAGACTAATTGACATCATTTGAGTCAATTCCAGACATGATAAGATAC
ATTGATGAGTTTGGACAAACCACAACTAGAATGCAGTGAAAAAAATGCTTTATTTGTGAAATTTGTGATG
CTATTGCTTTATTTGTAACCATTATAAGCTGCAATAAACAAGTTTAGTTAACGCATGATACAAAGGCATT
AAAGCAGCGTATCCACATAGCGTAAAAGGAGCAACATAGTTAAGAATACCAGTCAATCTTTCACAAATTT
TGTAATCCAGAGGTTGATTTCAGGCACCGGGCTTGCGGGTCATGCACCAGGTGCGCGGTCCTTCGGGCAC
CTCGACGTCGGCGGTGACGGTGAAGCCGAGCCGCTCGTAGAAGGGGAGGTTGCGGGGCGCGGAGGTCTCC
AGGAAGGCGGGCACCCCGGCGCGCTCGGCCGCCTCCACTCCGGGGAGCACGACGGCGCTGCCCAGACCCT
TGCCCTGGTGGTCGGGCGAGACGCCGACGGTGGCCAGGAACCACGCGGGCTCCTTGGGCCGGTGCGGCGC
CAGGAGGCCTTCCATCTGTTGCTGCGCGGCCAGCCGGGAACCGCTCAACTCGGCCATGCGCGGGCCGATC
TCGGCGAACACCGCCCCCGCTTCGACGCTCTCCGGCGTGGTCCAGACCGCCACCGCGGCGCCGTCGTCCG
CGACCCACACCTTGCCGATGTCGAGCCCGACGCGCGTGAGGAAGAGTTCTTGCAGCTCGGTGACCCGCTC
GATGTGGCGGTCCGGATCGACGGTGTGGCGCGTGGCGGGGTAGTCGGCGAACGCGGCGGCGAGGGTGCGT
ACGGCCCTGGGGACGTCGTCGCGGGTGGCGAGGCGCACCGTGGGCTTGTACTCGGTCATAGGGCCGGGAT
TCTCCTCCACGTCACCGCATGTTAGAAGACTTCCTCTGCCCTCGCGAGATCCGGTGGAGCCGGGTCCGGC
GGTGCCGTCCACGGCAGAATTGGACGACTGAGCGCGGGATCTGGCGAAGGCGATGGGGGTCTTGAAGGCG
TGCTGGTACTCCACGATGCCCAGCTCGGTGTTGCTGTGCAGCTCCTCCACGCGGCGGAAGGCGAACATGG
GGCCCCCGTTCTGCAGGATGCTGGGGTGGATGGCGCTCTTGAAGTGCATGTGGCTGTCCACCACGAAGCT
GTAGTAGCCGCCGTCGCGCAGGCTGAAGGTGCGGGCGAAGCTGCCCACCAGCACGTTATCGCCCATGGGG
TGCAGGTGCTCCACGGTGGCGTTGCTGCGGATGATCTTGTCGGTGAAGATCACGCTGTCCTCGGGGAAGC
CGGTGCCCACCACCTTGAAGTCGCCGATCACGCGGCCGGCCTCGTAGCGGTAGCTGAAGCTCACGTGCAG
CACGCCGCCGTCCTCGTACTTCTCGATGCGGGTGTTGGTGTAGCCGCCGTTGTTGATGGCGTGCAGGAAG
GGGTTCTCGTAGCCGCTGGGGTAGGTGCCGAAGTGGTAGAAGCCGTAGCCCATCACGTGGCTCAGCAGGT
AGGGGCTGAAGGTCAGGGCGCCTTTGGTGCTCTTCATCTTGTTGGTCATGCGGCCCTGCTTGGGGGTGCC
CTCTCCGCCGCCCACCAGCTCGAACTCCACGCCGTTCAGGGTGCCGGTGATGCGGCACTCGATCTCCATG
GCGGGCAGGCCGCTCTCGTCGCTCTCCATGGTGGCGTCTAGCGTAGGCGCCGGTCACAGCTTGGATCTGT
AACGGCGCAGAACAGAAAACGAAACAAAGACGTAGAGTTGAGCAAGCAGGGTCAGGCAAAGCGTGGAGAG
CCGGCTGAGTCTAGGTAGGCTCCAAGGGAGCGCCGGACAAAGGCCCGGTCTCGACCTGAGCTTTAAACTT
ACCTAGACGGCGGACGCAGTTCAGGAGGCACCACAGGCGGGAGGCGGCAGAACGCGACTCAACCGGCGTG
GATGGCGGCCTCAGGTAGGGCGGCGGGCGCGTGAAGGAGAGATGCGAGCCCCTCGAAGCTTCAGCTGTGT
TCTGGCGGCAAACCCGTTGCGAAAAAGAACGTTCACGGCGACTACTGCACTTATATACGGTTCTCCCCCA
CCCTCGGGAAAAAGGCGGAGCCAGTACACGACATCACTTTCCCAGTTTACCCCGCGCCACCTTCTCTAGG
CACCCGTTCAATTGCCGACCCCTCCCCCCAACTTCTCGGGGACTGTGGGCGATGTGCGCTCTGCCCACTG
ACGGGCACCGGAGCGATCGCAGATCCTTCGCGGCCGCGGATCCGATTTAAATTCGAATTCGCTAGCTCTA
GAATACGGGTATCCAGGGGACACAGTCTATCAGAGGACTGGCCCACCAAGTGAGGGGTTGTGGGCTCTTT
CCTGCAGGCAGCTGCGCGCTCGCTCGCTCACTGAGGCCGCCCGGGCAAAGCCCGGGCGTCGGGCGACCTT
TGGTCGCCCGGCCTCAGTGAGCGAGCGAGCGCGCAGAGAGGGAGTGGCCAACTCCATCACTAGGGGTTCC
TGCGGCCGCTCCCCAGCATGCCTGCTATTCTCTTCCCAATCCTCCCCCTTGCTGTCCTGCCCCACCCCAC
CCCCCAGAATAGAATGACACCTACTCAGACAATGCGATGCAATTTCCTCATTTTATTAGGAAAGGACAGT
GGGAGTGGCACCTTCCAGGGTCAAGGAAGGCACGGGGGAGGGGCAAACAACAGATGGCTGGCAACTAGAA
GGCACAGTCGAGGCTGATCAGCGAGCTCTAGGAATTCTTACTTTTTCTTTTTTGCCTGGCCGGCCTTTTT
CGTGGCCGCCGGCCTTTTGTCGCCTCCCAGCTGAGACAGGTCGATCCGTGTCTCGTACAGGCCGGTGATG
CTCTGGTGGATCAGGGTGGCGTCCAGCACCTCTTTGGTGCTGGTGTACCTCTTCCGGTCGATGGTGGTGT
CAAAGTACTTGAAGGCGGCAGGGGCTCCCAGATTGGTCAGGGTAAACAGGTGGATGATATTCTCGGCCTG
CTCTCTGATGGGCTTATCCCGGTGCTTGTTGTAGGCGGACAGCACTTTGTCCAGATTAGCGTCGGCCAGG
ATCACTCTCTTGGAGAACTCGCTGATCTGCTCGATGATCTCGTCCAGGTAGTGCTTGTGCTGTTCCACAA
ACAGCTGTTTCTGCTCATTATCCTCGGGGGAGCCCTTCAGCTTCTCATAGTGGCTGGCCAGGTACAGGAA
GTTCACATATTTGGAGGGCAGGGCCAGTTCGTTTCCCTTCTGCAGTTCGCCGGCAGAGGCCAGCATTCTC
TTCCGGCCGTTTTCCAGCTCGAACAGGGAGTACTTAGGCAGCTTGATGATCAGGTCCTTTTTCACTTCTT
TGTAGCCCTTGGCTTCCAGAAAGTCGATGGGATTCTTCTCGAAGCTGCTTCTTTCCATGATGGTGATCCC
CAGCAGCTCTTTCACACTCTTCAGTTTCTTGGACTTGCCCTTTTCCACTTTGGCCACCACCAGCACAGAA
TAGGCCACGGTGGGGCTGTCGAAGCCGCCGTACTTCTTAGGGTCCCAGTCCTTCTTTCTGGCGATCAGCT
TATCGCTGTTCCTCTTGGGCAGGATAGACTCTTTGCTGAAGCCGCCTGTCTGCACCTCGGTCTTTTTCAC
GATATTCACTTGGGGCATGCTCAGCACTTTCCGCACGGTGGCAAAATCCCGGCCCTTATCCCACACGATC
TCCCCGGTTTCGCCGTTTGTCTCGATCAGAGGCCGCTTCCGGATCTCGCCGTTGGCCAGGGTAATCTCGG
TCTTGAAAAAGTTCATGATGTTGCTGTAGAAGAAGTACTTGGCGGTAGCCTTGCCGATTTCCTGCTCGCT
CTTGGCGATCATCTTCCGCACGTCGTACACCTTGTAGTCGCCGTACACGAACTCGCTTTCCAGCTTAGGG
TACTTTTTGATCAGGGCGGTTCCCACGACGGCGTTCAGGTAGGCGTCGTGGGCGTGGTGGTAGTTGTTGA
TCTCGCGCACTTTGTAAAACTGGAAATCCTTCCGGAAATCGGACACCAGCTTGGACTTCAGGGTGATCAC
TTTCACTTCCCGGATCAGCTTGTCATTCTCGTCGTACTTAGTGTTCATCCGGGAGTCCAGGATCTGTGCC
ACGTGCTTTGTGATCTGCCGGGTTTCCACCAGCTGTCTCTTGATGAAGCCGGCCTTATCCAGTTCGCTCA
GGCCGCCTCTCTCGGCCTTGGTCAGATTGTCGAACTTTCTCTGGGTAATCAGCTTGGCGTTCAGCAGCTG
CCGCCAGTAGTTCTTCATCTTCTTCACGACCTCTTCGGAGGGCACGTTGTCGCTCTTGCCCCGGTTCTTG
TCGCTTCTGGTCAGCACCTTGTTGTCGATGGAGTCGTCCTTCAGAAAGCTCTGAGGCACGATATGGTCCA
CATCGTAGTCGGACAGCCGGTTGATGTCCAGTTCCTGGTCCACGTACATATCCCGCCCATTCTGCAGGTA
GTACAGGTACAGCTTCTCGTTCTGCAGCTGGGTGTTTTCCACGGGGTGTTCTTTCAGGATCTGGCTGCCC
AGCTCTTTGATGCCCTCTTCGATCCGCTTCATTCTCTCGCGGCTGTTCTTCTGTCCCTTCTGGGTGGTCT
GGTTCTCTCTGGCCATTTCGATCACGATGTTCTCGGGCTTGTGCCGGCCCATCACTTTCACGAGCTCGTC
CACCACCTTCACTGTCTGCAGGATGCCCTTCTTAATGGCGGGGCTGCCGGCCAGATTGGCAATGTGCTCG
TGCAGGCTATCGCCCTGGCCGGACACCTGGGCTTTCTGGATGTCCTCTTTAAAGGTCAGGCTGTCGTCGT
GGATCAGCTGCATGAAGTTTCTGTTGGCGAAGCCGTCGGACTTCAGGAAATCCAGGATTGTCTTGCCGGA
CTGCTTGTCCCGGATGCCGTTGATCAGCTTCCGGCTCAGCCTGCCCCAGCCGGTGTATCTCCGCCGCTTC
AGCTGCTTCATCACTTTGTCGTCGAACAGGTGGGCATAGGTTTTCAGCCGTTCCTCGATCATCTCTCTGT
CCTCAAACAGTGTCAGGGTCAGCACGATATCTTCCAGAATGTCCTCGTTTTCCTCATTGTCCAGGAAGTC
CTTGTCCTTGATAATTTTCAGCAGATCGTGGTATGTGCCCAGGGAGGCGTTGAACCGATCTTCCACGCCG
GAGATTTCCACGGAGTCGAAGCACTCGATTTTCTTGAAGTAGTCCTCTTTCAGCTGCTTCACGGTCACTT
TCCGGTTGGTCTTGAACAGCAGGTCCACGATGGCCTTTTTCTGCTCGCCGCTCAGGAAGGCGGGCTTTCT
CATTCCCTCGGTCACGTATTTCACTTTGGTCAGCTCGTTATACACGGTGAAGTACTCGTACAGCAGGCTG
TGCTTGGGCAGCACCTTCTCGTTGGGCAGGTTCTTATCGAAGTTGGTCATCCGCTCGATGAAGCTCTGGG
CGGAAGCGCCCTTGTCCACCACTTCCTCGAAGTTCCAGGGGGTGATGGTTTCCTCGCTCTTTCTGGTCAT
CCAGGCGAATCTGCTGTTTCCCCTGGCCAGAGGGCCCACGTAGTAGGGGATGCGGAAGGTCAGGATCTTC
TCGATCTTTTCCCGGTTGTCCTTCAGGAATGGGTAAAAATCTTCCTGCCGCCGCAGAATGGCGTGCAGCT
CTCCCAGGTGGATCTGGTGGGGGATGCTGCCGTTGTCGAAGGTCCGCTGCTTCCGCAGCAGGTCCTCTCT
GTTCAGCTTCACGAGCAGTTCCTCGGTGCCGTCCATCTTTTCCAGGATGGGCTTGATGAACTTGTAGAAC
TCTTCCTGGCTGGCTCCGCCGTCAATGTAGCCGGCGTAGCCGTTCTTGCTCTGGTCGAAGAAAATCTCTT
TGTACTTCTCAGGCAGCTGCTGCCGCACGAGAGCTTTCAGCAGGGTCAGGTCCTGGTGGTGCTCGTCGTA
TCTCTTGATCATAGAGGCGCTCAGGGGGGCCTTGGTGATCTCGGTGTTCACTCTCAGGATGTCGCTCAGC
AGGATGGCGTCGGACAGGTTCTTGGCGGCCAGAAACAGGTCGGCGTACTGGTCGCCGATCTGGGCCAGCA
GGTTGTCCAGGTCGTCGTCGTAGGTGTCCTTGCTCAGCTGCAGTTTGGCATCCTCGGCCAGGTCGAAGTT
GCTCTTGAAGTTGGGGGTCAGGCCCAGGCTCAGGGCAATCAGGTTTCCGAACAGGCCATTCTTCTTCTCG
CCGGGCAGCTGGGCGATCAGATTTTCCAGCCGTCTGCTCTTGCTCAGTCTGGCAGACAGGATGGCCTTGG
CGTCCACGCCGCTGGCGTTGATGGGGTTTTCCTCGAACAGCTGGTTGTAGGTCTGCACCAGCTGGATGAA
CAGCTTGTCCACGTCGCTGTTGTCGGGGTTCAGGTCGCCCTCGATCAGGAAGTGGCCCCGGAACTTGATC
ATGTGGGCCAGGGCCAGATAGATCAGCCGCAGGTCGGCCTTGTCGGTGCTGTCCACCAGTTTCTTTCTCA
GGTGGTAGATGGTGGGGTACTTCTCGTGGTAGGCCACCTCGTCCACGATGTTGCCGAAGATGGGGTGCCG
CTCGTGCTTCTTATCCTCTTCCACCAGGAAGGACTCTTCCAGTCTGTGGAAGAAGCTGTCGTCCACCTTG
GCCATCTCGTTGCTGAAGATCTCTTGCAGATAGCAGATCCGGTTCTTCCGTCTGGTGTATCTTCTTCTGG
CGGTTCTCTTCAGCCGGGTGGCCTCGGCTGTTTCGCCGCTGTCGAACAGCAGGGCTCCGATCAGGTTCTT
CTTGATGCTGTGCCGGTCGGTGTTGCCCAGCACCTTGAATTTCTTGCTGGGCACCTTGTACTCGTCGGTG
ATCACGGCCCAGCCCACAGAGTTGGTGCCGATGTCCAGGCCGATGCTGTACTTCTTGTCGGCTGCTGGGA
CTCCGTGGATACCGACCTTCCGCTTCTTCTTTGGGGCCATCTTATCGTCATCGTCTTTGTAATCAATATC
ATGATCCTTGTAGTCTCCGTCGTGGTCCTTATAGTCCATGGTGGCACCGGTCCAACCTGAAAAAAAGTGA
TTTCAGGCAGGTGCTCCAGGTAATTAAACATTAATACCCCACCAACCAACCATCCCTTAAACCCTTACCT
CTTGCTCAGCTAATTACAGCCCGGAGGAGAAGGGCCGTCCCGCCCGCTCACCTGTGGGAGTAACGCGGTC
AGTCAGAGCCGGGGCGGGCGGCGCGAGGCGGCGGCGGAGCGGGGCACGGGGCGAAGGCAGCGCGCAGCGA
CTCCCGCCCGCCGCGCGCTTCGCTTTTTATAGGGCCGCCGCCGCCGCCGCCTCGCCATAAAAGGAAACTT
TCGGAGCGCGCCGCTCTGATTGGCTGCCGCCGCACCTCTCCGCCTCGCCCCGCCCCGCCCCTCGCCCCGC
CCCGCCCC
